Addgene plasmid #64276: pcDNA3.1 TEV (full-length)
Purpose: Expresses tobacco etch virus protease (TEV)
Depositing lab: Xiaokun Shu. Depositing organization: University of California, San Francisco (UCSF). Publication: Rationally designed fluorogenic protease reporter visualizes spatiotemporal dynamics of apoptosis in vivo. To TL, Piggott BJ, Makhijani K, Yu D, Jan YN, Shu X. Proc Natl Acad Sci U S A. 2015 Mar 17;112(11):3338-43. doi: 10.1073/pnas.1502857112. Epub 2015 Mar 2. PubMed 25733847.
Backbone
  Vector backbone: pcDNA3.1
  Backbone size w/o insert (bp): 5440
  Total vector size (bp): 6150
  Vector type: Mammalian Expression
Growth in bacteria
  Bacterial resistance: Ampicillin, 100 μg/mL
  Growth temperature: 37°C
  Growth strain: Top10
  Copy number: Unknown
Gene/Insert
  Gene/Insert name: Tobacco etch virus (TEV) protease (alt name: TEV)
  Species: Synthetic
  Insert size (bp): 705
  Promoter: CMV
  Cloning method: Restriction Enzyme; 5′ cloning site HindIII (not destroyed); 3′ cloning site XbaI (not destroyed)
  Sequencing primers: 5′ TAATACGACTCACTATAGGG; 3′ TAGAAGGCACAGTCGAGG
Terms and licenses: Academic/Nonprofit Terms; Industry Terms: Not Available to Industry
How to cite: pcDNA3.1 TEV (full-length) was a gift from Xiaokun Shu (Addgene plasmid # 64276 ; http://n2t.net/addgene:64276 ; RRID:Addgene_64276)
