[The description below was written by a language model from this plasmid's Addgene catalogue record and pLannotate feature annotations shown in this document.]
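Description:
pcDNA3.1 TEV (full-length) is a mammalian expression plasmid of about 6.15 kb, built on the pcDNA3.1 backbone, that produces tobacco etch virus (TEV) protease in transfected cells. It is propagated in E. coli through a high-copy ColE1/pUC-type origin and selected with ampicillin via the β-lactamase gene and its native promoter. An f1 origin is also present, which in principle permits single-stranded DNA production. For selection in mammalian cells, the backbone carries a neomycin phosphotransferase gene driven by the SV40 enhancer/early promoter and terminated by the SV40 polyadenylation signal. Short annotated fragments (ble, lacI, lac promoter/operator, bom, a brief HIV-1 LTR-like match and a small SV40 promoter fragment) appear to be backbone remnants or similarity hits rather than functional modules.

The payload is a roughly 705 bp synthetic coding sequence cloned between HindIII and XbaI sites, both retained. It matches the nuclear inclusion protein A (NIa) protease region of the TEV polyprotein, the domain responsible for sequence-specific proteolysis. Transcription is driven by the human cytomegalovirus immediate-early enhancer and promoter and terminated by the bovine growth hormone polyadenylation signal. A T7 promoter just upstream of the insert can serve for in vitro transcription or as a sequencing primer site. No epitope tag or fluorescent reporter is annotated on the protease. Two sequence records, one from full-plasmid sequencing, show the same features in the same order and differ only by a few nucleotides and in their numbering start point.

The plasmid supplies constitutive TEV protease activity in mammalian cells. The associated publication concerns fluorogenic protease reporters, which suggests co-expression with substrates or reporters containing a TEV cleavage site.
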