Features (pLannotate 1.2.2; 20 found; start..end, strand, type, name):
    117..446     +  promoter       SV40 promoter: SV40 enhancer and early promoter
    513..1304    +  CDS            neo: KKA2_KLEPN - Also known as kan, nptII. Experimental evidence at protein level: Swiss-Prot protein existence level 1. Resistance to kanamycin, neomycin, paromomycin, ribostamycin, butirosin and gentamicin B. From Klebsiella pneumoniae.
   1330..1488    +  CDS            ble (fragment): BLE_KLEPN - Experimental evidence at protein level: Swiss-Prot protein existence level 1. Binding protein with a strong affinity to the bleomycin family of antibiotics. Binds to CL990; an antimitotic-antibiotic compound. From Klebsiella pneumoniae.
   1483..1604    +  polyA_signal   SV40 poly(A) signal: SV40 polyadenylation signal
   1677..1693    -  protein_bind   lac operator: The lac repressor binds to the lac operator to inhibit transcription in E. coli. This inhibition can be relieved by adding lactose or isopropyl-β-D-thiogalactopyranoside (IPTG). lac repressor encoded by lacI
   1701..1731    -  promoter       lac promoter: promoter for the E. coli lac operon
   1746..1767    -  protein_bind   CAP binding site: CAP binding activates transcription in the presence of cAMP. E. coli catabolite activator protein
   1780..1872    -  CDS            lacI (fragment): lac repressor; lacI; The lac repressor binds to the lac operator to inhibit transcription in E. coli. This inhibition can be relieved by adding lactose or isopropyl-β-D-thiogalactopyranoside (IPTG).
   2055..2643    -  rep_origin     ori: high-copy-number ColE1/pMB1/pBR322/pUC origin of replication
   2814..3674    -  CDS            AmpR: β-lactamase; bla; confers resistance to ampicillin, carbenicillin, and related antibiotics
   3675..3779    -  promoter       AmpR promoter: bla
   3838..3890    -  misc_feature   bom (fragment): basis of mobility region from pBR322
   4045..4424    +  enhancer       CMV enhancer: human cytomegalovirus immediate early enhancer
   4425..4628    +  promoter       CMV promoter: human cytomegalovirus (CMV) immediate early promoter
   4624..4657    +  LTR            5' LTR (truncated) (fragment): truncated 5' long terminal repeat (LTR) from HIV-1
   4673..4691    +  promoter       T7 promoter: promoter for bacteriophage T7 RNA polymerase
   4727..5428    +  CDS            POLG_TEV (fragment): Experimental evidence at protein level: Swiss-Prot protein existence level 1. [Nuclear inclusion protein A]: has RNA-binding and proteolytic activities. From Tobacco etch virus (TEV).
   5551..5775    +  polyA_signal   bGH poly(A) signal: bovine growth hormone polyadenylation signal
   5779..5800    +  promoter       SV40 promoter (fragment): SV40 enhancer and early promoter
   5821..103     +  rep_origin     f1 ori (across the origin) (sequence partly withheld): f1 bacteriophage origin of replication; arrow indicates direction of (+) strand synthesis
>Addgene plasmid #64276 | pcDNA3.1 TEV (full-length) | addgene full sequence | sequence record 350825 | Addgene NGS Result
[4 nt withheld, positions 1-4]
ACCCTATCTCGGTCTATTCTTTTGATTTATAAGGGATTTTGCCGATTTCGGCCTATTGGTTAAAAAATGA
GCTGATTTAACAAAAATTTAACGCGAATTAATTCTGTGGAATGTGTGTCAGTTAGGGTGTGGAAAGTCCC
CAGGCTCCCCAGCAGGCAGAAGTATGCAAAGCATGCATCTCAATTAGTCAGCAACCAGGTGTGGAAAGTC
CCCAGGCTCCCCAGCAGGCAGAAGTATGCAAAGCATGCATCTCAATTAGTCAGCAACCATAGTCCCGCCC
CTAACTCCGCCCATCCCGCCCCTAACTCCGCCCAGTTCCGCCCATTCTCCGCCCCATGGCTGACTAATTT
TTTTTATTTATGCAGAGGCCGAGGCCGCCTCTGCCTCTGAGCTATTCCAGAAGTAGTGAGGAGGCTTTTT
TGGAGGCCTAGGCTTTTGCAAAAAGCTCCCGGGAGCTTGTATATCCATTTTCGGATCTGATCAAGAGACA
GGATGAGGATCGTTTCGCATGATTGAACAAGATGGATTGCACGCAGGTTCTCCGGCCGCTTGGGTGGAGA
GGCTATTCGGCTATGACTGGGCACAACAGACAATCGGCTGCTCTGATGCCGCCGTGTTCCGGCTGTCAGC
GCAGGGGCGCCCGGTTCTTTTTGTCAAGACCGACCTGTCCGGTGCCCTGAATGAACTGCAGGACGAGGCA
GCGCGGCTATCGTGGCTGGCCACGACGGGCGTTCCTTGCGCAGCTGTGCTCGACGTTGTCACTGAAGCGG
GAAGGGACTGGCTGCTATTGGGCGAAGTGCCGGGGCAGGATCTCCTGTCATCTCACCTTGCTCCTGCCGA
GAAAGTATCCATCATGGCTGATGCAATGCGGCGGCTGCATACGCTTGATCCGGCTACCTGCCCATTCGAC
CACCAAGCGAAACATCGCATCGAGCGAGCACGTACTCGGATGGAAGCCGGTCTTGTCGATCAGGATGATC
TGGACGAAGAGCATCAGGGGCTCGCGCCAGCCGAACTGTTCGCCAGGCTCAAGGCGCGCATGCCCGACGG
CGAGGATCTCGTCGTGACCCATGGCGATGCCTGCTTGCCGAATATCATGGTGGAAAATGGCCGCTTTTCT
GGATTCATCGACTGTGGCCGGCTGGGTGTGGCGGACCGCTATCAGGACATAGCGTTGGCTACCCGTGATA
TTGCTGAAGAGCTTGGCGGCGAATGGGCTGACCGCTTCCTCGTGCTTTACGGTATCGCCGCTCCCGATTC
GCAGCGCATCGCCTTCTATCGCCTTCTTGACGAGTTCTTCTGAGCGGGACTCTGGGGTTCGCGAAATGAC
CGACCAAGCGACGCCCAACCTGCCATCACGAGATTTCGATTCCACCGCCGCCTTCTATGAAAGGTTGGGC
TTCGGAATCGTTTTCCGGGACGCCGGCTGGATGATCCTCCAGCGCGGGGATCTCATGCTGGAGTTCTTCG
CCCACCCCAACTTGTTTATTGCAGCTTATAATGGTTACAAATAAAGCAATAGCATCACAAATTTCACAAA
TAAAGCATTTTTTTCACTGCATTCTAGTTGTGGTTTGTCCAAACTCATCAATGTATCTTATCATGTCTGT
ATACCGTCGACCTCTAGCTAGAGCTTGGCGTAATCATGGTCATAGCTGTTTCCTGTGTGAAATTGTTATC
CGCTCACAATTCCACACAACATACGAGCCGGAAGCATAAAGTGTAAAGCCTGGGGTGCCTAATGAGTGAG
CTAACTCACATTAATTGCGTTGCGCTCACTGCCCGCTTTCCAGTCGGGAAACCTGTCGTGCCAGCTGCAT
TAATGAATCGGCCAACGCGCGGGGAGAGGCGGTTTGCGTATTGGGCGCTCTTCCGCTTCCTCGCTCACTG
ACTCGCTGCGCTCGGTCGTTCGGCTGCGGCGAGCGGTATCAGCTCACTCAAAGGCGGTAATACGGTTATC
CACAGAATCAGGGGATAACGCAGGAAAGAACATGTGAGCAAAAGGCCAGCAAAAGGCCAGGAACCGTAAA
AAGGCCGCGTTGCTGGCGTTTTTCCATAGGCTCCGCCCCCCTGACGAGCATCACAAAAATCGACGCTCAA
GTCAGAGGTGGCGAAACCCGACAGGACTATAAAGATACCAGGCGTTTCCCCCTGGAAGCTCCCTCGTGCG
CTCTCCTGTTCCGACCCTGCCGCTTACCGGATACCTGTCCGCCTTTCTCCCTTCGGGAAGCGTGGCGCTT
TCTCATAGCTCACGCTGTAGGTATCTCAGTTCGGTGTAGGTCGTTCGCTCCAAGCTGGGCTGTGTGCACG
AACCCCCCGTTCAGCCCGACCGCTGCGCCTTATCCGGTAACTATCGTCTTGAGTCCAACCCGGTAAGACA
CGACTTATCGCCACTGGCAGCAGCCACTGGTAACAGGATTAGCAGAGCGAGGTATGTAGGCGGTGCTACA
GAGTTCTTGAAGTGGTGGCCTAACTACGGCTACACTAGAAGAACAGTATTTGGTATCTGCGCTCTGCTGA
AGCCAGTTACCTTCGGAAAAAGAGTTGGTAGCTCTTGATCCGGCAAACAAACCACCGCTGGTAGCGGTGG
TTTTTTTGTTTGCAAGCAGCAGATTACGCGCAGAAAAAAAGGATCTCAAGAAGATCCTTTGATCTTTTCT
ACGGGGTCTGACGCTCAGTGGAACGAAAACTCACGTTAAGGGATTTTGGTCATGAGATTATCAAAAAGGA
TCTTCACCTAGATCCTTTTAAATTAAAAATGAAGTTTTAAATCAATCTAAAGTATATATGAGTAAACTTG
GTCTGACAGTTACCAATGCTTAATCAGTGAGGCACCTATCTCAGCGATCTGTCTATTTCGTTCATCCATA
GTTGCCTGACTCCCCGTCGTGTAGATAACTACGATACGGGAGGGCTTACCATCTGGCCCCAGTGCTGCAA
TGATACCGCGAGACCCACGCTCACCGGCTCCAGATTTATCAGCAATAAACCAGCCAGCCGGAAGGGCCGA
GCGCAGAAGTGGTCCTGCAACTTTATCCGCCTCCATCCAGTCTATTAATTGTTGCCGGGAAGCTAGAGTA
AGTAGTTCGCCAGTTAATAGTTTGCGCAACGTTGTTGCCATTGCTACAGGCATCGTGGTGTCACGCTCGT
CGTTTGGTATGGCTTCATTCAGCTCCGGTTCCCAACGATCAAGGCGAGTTACATGATCCCCCATGTTGTG
CAAAAAAGCGGTTAGCTCCTTCGGTCCTCCGATCGTTGTCAGAAGTAAGTTGGCCGCAGTGTTATCACTC
ATGGTTATGGCAGCACTGCATAATTCTCTTACTGTCATGCCATCCGTAAGATGCTTTTCTGTGACTGGTG
AGTACTCAACCAAGTCATTCTGAGAATAGTGTATGCGGCGACCGAGTTGCTCTTGCCCGGCGTCAATACG
GGATAATACCGCGCCACATAGCAGAACTTTAAAAGTGCTCATCATTGGAAAACGTTCTTCGGGGCGAAAA
CTCTCAAGGATCTTACCGCTGTTGAGATCCAGTTCGATGTAACCCACTCGTGCACCCAACTGATCTTCAG
CATCTTTTACTTTCACCAGCGTTTCTGGGTGAGCAAAAACAGGAAGGCAAAATGCCGCAAAAAAGGGAAT
AAGGGCGACACGGAAATGTTGAATACTCATACTCTTCCTTTTTCAATATTATTGAAGCATTTATCAGGGT
TATTGTCTCATGAGCGGATACATATTTGAATGTATTTAGAAAAATAAACAAATAGGGGTTCCGCGCACAT
TTCCCCGAAAAGTGCCACCTGACGTCGACGGATCGGGAGATCTCCCGATCCCCTATGGTGCACTCTCAGT
ACAATCTGCTCTGATGCCGCATAGTTAAGCCAGTATCTGCTCCCTGCTTGTGTGTTGGAGGTCGCTGAGT
AGTGCGCGAGCAAAATTTAAGCTACAACAAGGCAAGGCTTGACCGACAATTGCATGAAGAATCTGCTTAG
GGTTAGGCGTTTTGCGCTGCTTCGCGATGTACGGGCCAGATATACGCGTTGACATTGATTATTGACTAGT
TATTAATAGTAATCAATTACGGGGTCATTAGTTCATAGCCCATATATGGAGTTCCGCGTTACATAACTTA
CGGTAAATGGCCCGCCTGGCTGACCGCCCAACGACCCCCGCCCATTGACGTCAATAATGACGTATGTTCC
CATAGTAACGCCAATAGGGACTTTCCATTGACGTCAATGGGTGGAGTATTTACGGTAAACTGCCCACTTG
GCAGTACATCAAGTGTATCATATGCCAAGTACGCCCCCTATTGACGTCAATGACGGTAAATGGCCCGCCT
GGCATTATGCCCAGTACATGACCTTATGGGACTTTCCTACTTGGCAGTACATCTACGTATTAGTCATCGC
TATTACCATGGTGATGCGGTTTTGGCAGTACATCAATGGGCGTGGATAGCGGTTTGACTCACGGGGATTT
CCAAGTCTCCACCCCATTGACGTCAATGGGAGTTTGTTTTGGCACCAAAATCAACGGGACTTTCCAAAAT
GTCGTAACAACTCCGCCCCATTGACGCAAATGGGCGGTAGGCGTGTACGGTGGGAGGTCTATATAAGCAG
AGCTCTCTGGCTAACTAGAGAACCCACTGCTTACTGGCTTATCGAAATTAATACGACTCACTATAGGGAG
ACCCAAGCTGGCTAGTTAAGCTTGCCACCATGGGCGAGAGCCTTTTCAAGGGCCCGAGGGACTACAACCC
GATCTCCAGCACCATCTGTCACCTGACCAACGAGAGCGACGGTCACACCACTAGTCTGTACGGCATCGGC
TTCGGCCCCTTCATCATCACCAACAAGCATCTGTTCAGGAGGAATAACGGCACACTGCTGGTGCAAAGCC
TGCACGGCGTGTTCAAAGTGAAGAACACAACCACCCTGCAACAGCACCTGATCGACGGCAGGGACATGAT
TATCATCAGGATGCCCAAGGACTTCCCCCCCTTTCCCCAGAAACTGAAGTTCAGGGAGCCACAAAGGGAG
GAGCGAATCTGCCTGGTGACCACCAACTTCCAGACCAAGTCCATGAGCAGCATGGTCTCTGATACCAGCT
GCACCTTCCCCAGCAGCGACGGCATCTTCTGGAAGCACTGGATTCAGACGAAGGATGGCCAATGCGGCAG
CCCATTGGTGAGCACTAGGGACGGCTTCATCGTGGGCATCCACAGCGCCAGCAATTTTACCAATACCAAC
AACTACTTCACGAGCGTGCCGAAAAACTTCATGGAGCTGTTGACCAATCAAGAGGCGCAGCAGTGGGTGA
GCGGCTGGAGGCTGAACGCCGACAGCGTTCTTTGGGGCGGACATAAGGTGTTCATGGTCAAGCCCGAGGA
ACCCTTCCAGCCCGTTAAGGAAGCCACTCAGCTTTGATAACTCGAGTCTAGAGGGCCCGCGGTTCGAACA
AAAACTCATCTCAGAAGAGGATCTGAATATGCATACCGGTCATCATCACCATCACCATTGAGTTTAAACC
CGCTGATCAGCCTCGACTGTGCCTTCTAGTTGCCAGCCATCTGTTGTTTGCCCCTCCCCCGTGCCTTCCT
TGACCCTGGAAGGTGCCACTCCCACTGTCCTTTCCTAATAAAATGAGGAAATTGCATCGCATTGTCTGAG
TAGGTGTCATTCTATTCTGGGGGGTGGGGTGGGGCAGGACAGCAAGGGGGAGGATTGGGAAGACAATAGC
AGGCATGCTGGGGATGCGGTGGGCTCTATGGCTTCTGAGGCGGAAAGAACCAGCTGGGGCTCTAGGGGGT
ATCCCC
[124 nt withheld, positions 5821-5944]
C
[91 nt withheld, positions 5946-6036]
A
[49 nt withheld, positions 6038-6086]
CCTTTGACGTTGGAGTCCACGTTCTTT
[33 nt withheld, positions 6114-6146]
