Features (pLannotate 1.2.2; 20 found; start..end, strand, type, name):
     28..80      -  misc_feature   bom (fragment): basis of mobility region from pBR322
    235..614     +  enhancer       CMV enhancer: human cytomegalovirus immediate early enhancer
    615..818     +  promoter       CMV promoter: human cytomegalovirus (CMV) immediate early promoter
    814..847     +  LTR            5' LTR (truncated) (fragment): truncated 5' long terminal repeat (LTR) from HIV-1
    863..881     +  promoter       T7 promoter: promoter for bacteriophage T7 RNA polymerase
    917..1618    +  CDS            POLG_TEV (fragment): Experimental evidence at protein level: Swiss-Prot protein existence level 1. [Nuclear inclusion protein A]: has RNA-binding and proteolytic activities. From Tobacco etch virus (TEV).
   1741..1965    +  polyA_signal   bGH poly(A) signal: bovine growth hormone polyadenylation signal
   1969..1990    +  promoter       SV40 promoter (fragment): SV40 enhancer and early promoter
   2011..2439    +  rep_origin     f1 ori (sequence partly withheld): f1 bacteriophage origin of replication; arrow indicates direction of (+) strand synthesis
   2453..2782    +  promoter       SV40 promoter: SV40 enhancer and early promoter
   2849..3640    +  CDS            neo: KKA2_KLEPN - Also known as kan, nptII. Experimental evidence at protein level: Swiss-Prot protein existence level 1. Resistance to kanamycin, neomycin, paromomycin, ribostamycin, butirosin and gentamicin B. From Klebsiella pneumoniae.
   3664..3822    +  CDS            ble (fragment): BLE_KLEPN - Experimental evidence at protein level: Swiss-Prot protein existence level 1. Binding protein with a strong affinity to the bleomycin family of antibiotics. Binds to CL990; an antimitotic-antibiotic compound. From Klebsiella pneumoniae.
   3817..3938    +  polyA_signal   SV40 poly(A) signal: SV40 polyadenylation signal
   4011..4027    -  protein_bind   lac operator: The lac repressor binds to the lac operator to inhibit transcription in E. coli. This inhibition can be relieved by adding lactose or isopropyl-β-D-thiogalactopyranoside (IPTG). lac repressor encoded by lacI
   4035..4065    -  promoter       lac promoter: promoter for the E. coli lac operon
   4080..4101    -  protein_bind   CAP binding site: CAP binding activates transcription in the presence of cAMP. E. coli catabolite activator protein
   4114..4206    -  CDS            lacI (fragment): lac repressor; lacI; The lac repressor binds to the lac operator to inhibit transcription in E. coli. This inhibition can be relieved by adding lactose or isopropyl-β-D-thiogalactopyranoside (IPTG).
   4389..4974    -  rep_origin     ori: high-copy-number ColE1/pMB1/pBR322/pUC origin of replication
   5145..6005    -  CDS            AmpR: β-lactamase; bla; confers resistance to ampicillin, carbenicillin, and related antibiotics
   6006..6110    -  promoter       AmpR promoter: bla
>Addgene plasmid #64276 | pcDNA3.1 TEV (full-length) | analyzer sequence | sequence record 109931
GACGGATCGGGAGATCTCCCGATCCCCTATGGTGCACTCTCAGTACAATCTGCTCTGATGCCGCATAGTT
AAGCCAGTATCTGCTCCCTGCTTGTGTGTTGGAGGTCGCTGAGTAGTGCGCGAGCAAAATTTAAGCTACA
ACAAGGCAAGGCTTGACCGACAATTGCATGAAGAATCTGCTTAGGGTTAGGCGTTTTGCGCTGCTTCGCG
ATGTACGGGCCAGATATACGCGTTGACATTGATTATTGACTAGTTATTAATAGTAATCAATTACGGGGTC
ATTAGTTCATAGCCCATATATGGAGTTCCGCGTTACATAACTTACGGTAAATGGCCCGCCTGGCTGACCG
CCCAACGACCCCCGCCCATTGACGTCAATAATGACGTATGTTCCCATAGTAACGCCAATAGGGACTTTCC
ATTGACGTCAATGGGTGGAGTATTTACGGTAAACTGCCCACTTGGCAGTACATCAAGTGTATCATATGCC
AAGTACGCCCCCTATTGACGTCAATGACGGTAAATGGCCCGCCTGGCATTATGCCCAGTACATGACCTTA
TGGGACTTTCCTACTTGGCAGTACATCTACGTATTAGTCATCGCTATTACCATGGTGATGCGGTTTTGGC
AGTACATCAATGGGCGTGGATAGCGGTTTGACTCACGGGGATTTCCAAGTCTCCACCCCATTGACGTCAA
TGGGAGTTTGTTTTGGCACCAAAATCAACGGGACTTTCCAAAATGTCGTAACAACTCCGCCCCATTGACG
CAAATGGGCGGTAGGCGTGTACGGTGGGAGGTCTATATAAGCAGAGCTCTCTGGCTAACTAGAGAACCCA
CTGCTTACTGGCTTATCGAAATTAATACGACTCACTATAGGGAGACCCAAGCTGGCTAGTTAAGCTTGCC
ACCATGGGCGAGAGCCTTTTCAAGGGCCCGAGGGACTACAACCCGATCTCCAGCACCATCTGTCACCTGA
CCAACGAGAGCGACGGTCACACCACTAGTCTGTACGGCATCGGCTTCGGCCCCTTCATCATCACCAACAA
GCATCTGTTCAGGAGGAATAACGGCACACTGCTGGTGCAAAGCCTGCACGGCGTGTTCAAAGTGAAGAAC
ACAACCACCCTGCAACAGCACCTGATCGACGGCAGGGACATGATTATCATCAGGATGCCCAAGGACTTCC
CCCCCTTTCCCCAGAAACTGAAGTTCAGGGAGCCACAAAGGGAGGAGCGAATCTGCCTGGTGACCACCAA
CTTCCAGACCAAGTCCATGAGCAGCATGGTCTCTGATACCAGCTGCACCTTCCCCAGCAGCGACGGCATC
TTCTGGAAGCACTGGATTCAGACGAAGGATGGCCAATGCGGCAGCCCATTGGTGAGCACTAGGGACGGCT
TCATCGTGGGCATCCACAGCGCCAGCAATTTTACCAATACCAACAACTACTTCACGAGCGTGCCGAAAAA
CTTCATGGAGCTGTTGACCAATCAAGAGGCGCAGCAGTGGGTGAGCGGCTGGAGGCTGAACGCCGACAGC
GTTCTTTGGGGCGGACATAAGGTGTTCATGGTCAAGCCCGAGGAACCCTTCCAGCCCGTTAAGGAAGCCA
CTCAGCTTTGATAACTCGAGTCTAGAGGGCCCGCGGTTCGAACAAAAACTCATCTCAGAAGAGGATCTGA
ATATGCATACCGGTCATCATCACCATCACCATTGAGTTTAAACCCGCTGATCAGCCTCGACTGTGCCTTC
TAGTTGCCAGCCATCTGTTGTTTGCCCCTCCCCCGTGCCTTCCTTGACCCTGGAAGGTGCCACTCCCACT
GTCCTTTCCTAATAAAATGAGGAAATTGCATCGCATTGTCTGAGTAGGTGTCATTCTATTCTGGGGGGTG
GGGTGGGGCAGGACAGCAAGGGGGAGGATTGGGAAGACAATAGCAGGCATGCTGGGGATGCGGTGGGCTC
TATGGCTTCTGAGGCGGAAAGAACCAGCTGGGGCTCTAGGGGGTATCCCC
[124 nt withheld, positions 2011-2134]
C
[91 nt withheld, positions 2136-2226]
A
[49 nt withheld, positions 2228-2276]
CCTTTGACGTTGGAGTCCACGTTCTTT
[37 nt withheld, positions 2304-2340]
ACCCTATCTCGGTCTATTCTTTTGATTTATAAGGGATTTTGCCGATTTCGGCCTATTGGTTAAAAAATGA
GCTGATTTAACAAAAATTTAACGCGAATTAATTCTGTGGAATGTGTGTCAGTTAGGGTGTGGAAAGTCCC
CAGGCTCCCCAGCAGGCAGAAGTATGCAAAGCATGCATCTCAATTAGTCAGCAACCAGGTGTGGAAAGTC
CCCAGGCTCCCCAGCAGGCAGAAGTATGCAAAGCATGCATCTCAATTAGTCAGCAACCATAGTCCCGCCC
CTAACTCCGCCCATCCCGCCCCTAACTCCGCCCAGTTCCGCCCATTCTCCGCCCCATGGCTGACTAATTT
TTTTTATTTATGCAGAGGCCGAGGCCGCCTCTGCCTCTGAGCTATTCCAGAAGTAGTGAGGAGGCTTTTT
TGGAGGCCTAGGCTTTTGCAAAAAGCTCCCGGGAGCTTGTATATCCATTTTCGGATCTGATCAAGAGACA
GGATGAGGATCGTTTCGCATGATTGAACAAGATGGATTGCACGCAGGTTCTCCGGCCGCTTGGGTGGAGA
GGCTATTCGGCTATGACTGGGCACAACAGACAATCGGCTGCTCTGATGCCGCCGTGTTCCGGCTGTCAGC
GCAGGGGCGCCCGGTTCTTTTTGTCAAGACCGACCTGTCCGGTGCCCTGAATGAACTGCAGGACGAGGCA
GCGCGGCTATCGTGGCTGGCCACGACGGGCGTTCCTTGCGCAGCTGTGCTCGACGTTGTCACTGAAGCGG
GAAGGGACTGGCTGCTATTGGGCGAAGTGCCGGGGCAGGATCTCCTGTCATCTCACCTTGCTCCTGCCGA
GAAAGTATCCATCATGGCTGATGCAATGCGGCGGCTGCATACGCTTGATCCGGCTACCTGCCCATTCGAC
CACCAAGCGAAACATCGCATCGAGCGAGCACGTACTCGGATGGAAGCCGGTCTTGTCGATCAGGATGATC
TGGACGAAGAGCATCAGGGGCTCGCGCCAGCCGAACTGTTCGCCAGGCTCAAGGCGCGCATGCCCGACGG
CGAGGATCTCGTCGTGACCCATGGCGATGCCTGCTTGCCGAATATCATGGTGGAAAATGGCCGCTTTTCT
GGATTCATCGACTGTGGCCGGCTGGGTGTGGCGGACCGCTATCAGGACATAGCGTTGGCTACCCGTGATA
TTGCTGAAGAGCTTGGCGGCGAATGGGCTGACCGCTTCCTCGTGCTTTACGGTATCGCCGCTCCCGATTC
GCAGCGCATCGCCTTCTATCGCCTTCTTGACGAGTTCTTCTGAGCGGGACTCTGGGGTTCGAAATGACCG
ACCAAGCGACGCCCAACCTGCCATCACGAGATTTCGATTCCACCGCCGCCTTCTATGAAAGGTTGGGCTT
CGGAATCGTTTTCCGGGACGCCGGCTGGATGATCCTCCAGCGCGGGGATCTCATGCTGGAGTTCTTCGCC
CACCCCAACTTGTTTATTGCAGCTTATAATGGTTACAAATAAAGCAATAGCATCACAAATTTCACAAATA
AAGCATTTTTTTCACTGCATTCTAGTTGTGGTTTGTCCAAACTCATCAATGTATCTTATCATGTCTGTAT
ACCGTCGACCTCTAGCTAGAGCTTGGCGTAATCATGGTCATAGCTGTTTCCTGTGTGAAATTGTTATCCG
CTCACAATTCCACACAACATACGAGCCGGAAGCATAAAGTGTAAAGCCTGGGGTGCCTAATGAGTGAGCT
AACTCACATTAATTGCGTTGCGCTCACTGCCCGCTTTCCAGTCGGGAAACCTGTCGTGCCAGCTGCATTA
ATGAATCGGCCAACGCGCGGGGAGAGGCGGTTTGCGTATTGGGCGCTCTTCCGCTTCCTCGCTCACTGAC
TCGCTGCGCTCGGTCGTTCGGCTGCGGCGAGCGGTATCAGCTCACTCAAAGGCGGTAATACGGTTATCCA
CAGAATCAGGGGATAACGCAGGAAAGAACATGTGAGCAAAAGGCCAGCAAAAGGCCAGGAACCGTAAAAA
GGCCGCGTTGCTGGCGTTTTTCCATAGGCTCCGCCCCCCTGACGAGCATCACAAAAATCGACGCTCAAGT
CAGAGGTGGCGAAACCCGACAGGACTATAAAGATACCAGGCGTTTCCCCCTGGAAGCTCCCTCGTGCGCT
CTCCTGTTCCGACCCTGCCGCTTACCGGATACCTGTCCGCCTTTCTCCCTTCGGGAAGCGTGGCGCTTTC
TCATAGCTCACGCTGTAGGTATCTCAGTTCGGTGTAGGTCGTTCGCTCCAAGCTGGGCTGTGTGCACGAA
CCCCCCGTTCAGCCCGACCGCTGCGCCTTATCCGGTAACTATCGTCTTGAGTCCAACCCGGTAAGACACG
ACTTATCGCCACTGGCAGCAGCCACTGGTAACAGGATTAGCAGAGCGAGGTATGTAGGCGGTGCTACAGA
GTTCTTGAAGTGGTGGCCTAACTACGGCTACACTAGAAGAACAGTATTTGGTATCTGCGCTCTGCTGAAG
CCAGTTACCTTCGGAAAAAGAGTTGGTAGCTCTTGATCCGGCAAACAAACCACCGCTGGTAGCGGTTTTT
TTGTTTGCAAGCAGCAGATTACGCGCAGAAAAAAAGGATCTCAAGAAGATCCTTTGATCTTTTCTACGGG
GTCTGACGCTCAGTGGAACGAAAACTCACGTTAAGGGATTTTGGTCATGAGATTATCAAAAAGGATCTTC
ACCTAGATCCTTTTAAATTAAAAATGAAGTTTTAAATCAATCTAAAGTATATATGAGTAAACTTGGTCTG
ACAGTTACCAATGCTTAATCAGTGAGGCACCTATCTCAGCGATCTGTCTATTTCGTTCATCCATAGTTGC
CTGACTCCCCGTCGTGTAGATAACTACGATACGGGAGGGCTTACCATCTGGCCCCAGTGCTGCAATGATA
CCGCGAGACCCACGCTCACCGGCTCCAGATTTATCAGCAATAAACCAGCCAGCCGGAAGGGCCGAGCGCA
GAAGTGGTCCTGCAACTTTATCCGCCTCCATCCAGTCTATTAATTGTTGCCGGGAAGCTAGAGTAAGTAG
TTCGCCAGTTAATAGTTTGCGCAACGTTGTTGCCATTGCTACAGGCATCGTGGTGTCACGCTCGTCGTTT
GGTATGGCTTCATTCAGCTCCGGTTCCCAACGATCAAGGCGAGTTACATGATCCCCCATGTTGTGCAAAA
AAGCGGTTAGCTCCTTCGGTCCTCCGATCGTTGTCAGAAGTAAGTTGGCCGCAGTGTTATCACTCATGGT
TATGGCAGCACTGCATAATTCTCTTACTGTCATGCCATCCGTAAGATGCTTTTCTGTGACTGGTGAGTAC
TCAACCAAGTCATTCTGAGAATAGTGTATGCGGCGACCGAGTTGCTCTTGCCCGGCGTCAATACGGGATA
ATACCGCGCCACATAGCAGAACTTTAAAAGTGCTCATCATTGGAAAACGTTCTTCGGGGCGAAAACTCTC
AAGGATCTTACCGCTGTTGAGATCCAGTTCGATGTAACCCACTCGTGCACCCAACTGATCTTCAGCATCT
TTTACTTTCACCAGCGTTTCTGGGTGAGCAAAAACAGGAAGGCAAAATGCCGCAAAAAAGGGAATAAGGG
CGACACGGAAATGTTGAATACTCATACTCTTCCTTTTTCAATATTATTGAAGCATTTATCAGGGTTATTG
TCTCATGAGCGGATACATATTTGAATGTATTTAGAAAAATAAACAAATAGGGGTTCCGCGCACATTTCCC
CGAAAAGTGCCACCTGACGTC
