>Addgene plasmid #64276 | pcDNA3.1 TEV (full-length) | addgene partial sequence | sequence record 109929 | CMV-F 5'-CGCAAATGGGCGGTAGGCGTG-3'
ACTAGAGAACCCACTGCTTACTGGCTTATCGAAATTAATACGACTCACTATAGGGAGACCCAAGCTGGCT
AGTTAAGCTTGCCACCATGGGCGAGAGCCTTTTCAAGGGCCCGAGGGACTACAACCCGATCTCCAGCACC
ATCTGTCACCTGACCAACGAGAGCGACGGTCACACCACTAGTCTGTACGGCATCGGCTTCGGCCCCTTCA
TCATCACCAACAAGCATCTGTTCAGGAGGAATAACGGCACACTGCTGGTGCAAAGCCTGCACGGCGTGTT
CAAAGTGAAGAACACAACCACCCTGCAACAGCACCTGATCGACGGCAGGGACATGATTATCATCAGGATG
CCCAAGGACTTCCCCCCCTTTCCCCAGAAACTGAAGTTCAGGGAGCCACAAAGGGAGGAGCGAATCTGCC
TGGTGACCACCAACTTCCAGACCAAGTCCATGAGCAGCATGGTCTCTGATACCAGCTGCACCTTCCCCAG
CAGCGACGGCATCTTCTGGAAGCACTGGATTCAGACGAAGGATGGCCAATGCGGCAGCCCATTGGTGAGC
ACTAGGGACGGCTTCATCGTGGGCATCCACAGCGCCAGCAATTTTACCAATACCAACAACTACTTCACGA
GCGTGCCGAAAAACTTCATGGAGCTGTTGACCAATCAAGAGGCGCAGCAGTGGGTGAGCGGCTGGAGGCT
GAACGCCGACAGCGTTCTTTGGGGCGGACATAAGGTGTTCATGGTCAAGCCCGAGGAACCCTTCCAGCCC
GTTAAGGAAGCCACTCAGCTTTGATAACTCGAGTCTAGAGGGCCCGCGGTTCGAACAAAAACTCATCTCA
GAA
