>Addgene plasmid #64276 | pcDNA3.1 TEV (full-length) | addgene partial sequence | sequence record 110259 | BGH-rev 5'-TAGAAGGCACAGTCGAGG-3'
GTTTAAACTCAATGGTGATGGTGATGATGACCGGTATGCATATTCAGATCCTCTTCTGAGATGAGTTTTT
GTTCGAACCGCGGGCCCTCTAGACTCGAGTTATCAAAGCTGAGTGGCTTCCTTAACGGGCTGGAAGGGTT
CCTCGGGCTTGACCATGAACACCTTATGTCCGCCCCAAAGAACGCTGTCGGCGTTCAGCCTCCAGCCGCT
CACCCACTGCTGCGCCTCTTGATTGGTCAACAGCTCCATGAAGTTTTTCGGCACGCTCGTGAAGTAGTTG
TTGGTATTGGTAAAATTGCTGGCGCTGTGGATGCCCACGATGAAGCCGTCCCTAGTGCTCACCAATGGGC
TGCCGCATTGGCCATCCTTCGTCTGAATCCAGTGCTTCCAGAAGATGCCGTCGCTGCTGGGGAAGGTGCA
GCTGGTATCAGAGACCATGCTGCTCATGGACTTGGTCTGGAAGTTGGTGGTCACCAGGCAGATTCGCTCC
TCCCTTTGTGGCTCCCTGAACTTCAGTTTCTGGGGAAAGGGGGGGAAGTCCTTGGGCATCCTGATGATAA
TCATGTCCCTGCCGTCGATCAGGTGCTGTTGCAGGGTGGTTGTGTTCTTCACTTTGAACACGCCGTGCAG
GCTTTGCACCAGCAGTGTGCCGTTATTCCTCCTGAACAGATGCTTGTTGGTGATGATGAAGGGGCCGAAG
CCGATGCCGTACAGACTAGTGGTGTGACCGTCGCTCTCGTTGGTCAGGTGACAGATGGTGCTGGAGATCG
GGTTGTAGTCCCTCGGGCCCTTGAAAAGGCTCTCGCCCATGGTGGCAAGCTTAACTAGCCAGCTTGGGTC
TCCCTATAGTGAGTCGTATTAATTTCGATAAGCCAGTAAGCA
